Features (pLannotate 1.2.2; 21 found; start..end, strand, type, name):
     36..80      -  misc_feature   bom (fragment): basis of mobility region from pBR322
    235..614     +  enhancer       CMV enhancer: human cytomegalovirus immediate early enhancer
    615..818     +  promoter       CMV promoter: human cytomegalovirus (CMV) immediate early promoter
    814..847     +  LTR            5' LTR (truncated) (fragment): truncated 5' long terminal repeat (LTR) from HIV-1
    863..881     +  promoter       T7 promoter: promoter for bacteriophage T7 RNA polymerase
    937..1842    +  CDS            Nek7: NEK7_MOUSE - Experimental evidence at protein level: Swiss-Prot protein existence level 1. Protein kinase which plays an important role in mitotic cell cycle progression. Required for microtubule nucleation activity of the centrosome, robust mitotic spindle formation and cytokinesis (PubMed:20473324). Phosphorylates RPS6KB1 (By similarity). Phosphorylates EML4 at 'Ser-146', promoting its dissociation from microtubules during mitosis which is required for efficient chromosome congression (By similarity). From Mus musculus (Mouse).
   1874..1892    -  promoter       SP6 promoter: promoter for bacteriophage SP6 RNA polymerase
   1918..2142    +  polyA_signal   bGH poly(A) signal: bovine growth hormone polyadenylation signal
   2146..2167    +  promoter       SV40 promoter (fragment): SV40 enhancer and early promoter
   2188..2616    +  rep_origin     f1 ori (sequence partly withheld): f1 bacteriophage origin of replication; arrow indicates direction of (+) strand synthesis
   2630..2960    +  promoter       SV40 promoter: SV40 enhancer and early promoter
   3027..3818    +  CDS            neo: KKA2_KLEPN - Also known as kan, nptII. Experimental evidence at protein level: Swiss-Prot protein existence level 1. Resistance to kanamycin, neomycin, paromomycin, ribostamycin, butirosin and gentamicin B. From Klebsiella pneumoniae.
   3842..4000    +  CDS            ble (fragment): BLE_KLEPN - Experimental evidence at protein level: Swiss-Prot protein existence level 1. Binding protein with a strong affinity to the bleomycin family of antibiotics. Binds to CL990; an antimitotic-antibiotic compound. From Klebsiella pneumoniae.
   3995..4116    +  polyA_signal   SV40 poly(A) signal: SV40 polyadenylation signal
   4189..4205    -  protein_bind   lac operator: The lac repressor binds to the lac operator to inhibit transcription in E. coli. This inhibition can be relieved by adding lactose or isopropyl-β-D-thiogalactopyranoside (IPTG). lac repressor encoded by lacI
   4213..4243    -  promoter       lac promoter: promoter for the E. coli lac operon
   4258..4279    -  protein_bind   CAP binding site: CAP binding activates transcription in the presence of cAMP. E. coli catabolite activator protein
   4292..4384    -  CDS            lacI (fragment): lac repressor; lacI; The lac repressor binds to the lac operator to inhibit transcription in E. coli. This inhibition can be relieved by adding lactose or isopropyl-β-D-thiogalactopyranoside (IPTG).
   4567..5155    -  rep_origin     ori: high-copy-number ColE1/pMB1/pBR322/pUC origin of replication
   5326..6186    -  CDS            AmpR: β-lactamase; bla; confers resistance to ampicillin, carbenicillin, and related antibiotics
   6187..6291    -  promoter       AmpR promoter: bla
>Addgene plasmid | pcDNA3-N-HA-NEK7 Sequencing Result | analyzer sequence | sequence record 147263
GACGGATCGGGAGATCTCCCGATCCCCTATGGTCGACTCTCAGTACAATCTGCTCTGATGCCGCATAGTT
AAGCCAGTATCTGCTCCCTGCTTGTGTGTTGGAGGTCGCTGAGTAGTGCGCGAGCAAAATTTAAGCTACA
ACAAGGCAAGGCTTGACCGACAATTGCATGAAGAATCTGCTTAGGGTTAGGCGTTTTGCGCTGCTTCGCG
ATGTACGGGCCAGATATACGCGTTGACATTGATTATTGACTAGTTATTAATAGTAATCAATTACGGGGTC
ATTAGTTCATAGCCCATATATGGAGTTCCGCGTTACATAACTTACGGTAAATGGCCCGCCTGGCTGACCG
CCCAACGACCCCCGCCCATTGACGTCAATAATGACGTATGTTCCCATAGTAACGCCAATAGGGACTTTCC
ATTGACGTCAATGGGTGGACTATTTACGGTAAACTGCCCACTTGGCAGTACATCAAGTGTATCATATGCC
AAGTACGCCCCCTATTGACGTCAATGACGGTAAATGGCCCGCCTGGCATTATGCCCAGTACATGACCTTA
TGGGACTTTCCTACTTGGCAGTACATCTACGTATTAGTCATCGCTATTACCATGGTGATGCGGTTTTGGC
AGTACATCAATGGGCGTGGATAGCGGTTTGACTCACGGGGATTTCCAAGTCTCCACCCCATTGACGTCAA
TGGGAGTTTGTTTTGGCACCAAAATCAACGGGACTTTCCAAAATGTCGTAACAACTCCGCCCCATTGACG
CAAATGGGCGGTAGGCGTGTACGGTGGGAGGTCTATATAAGCAGAGCTCTCTGGCTAACTAGAGAACCCA
CTGCTTACTGGCTTATCGAAATTAATACGACTCACTATAGGGAGACCCAAGCTTACCATGGGATACCCCT
ACGACGTCCCCGACTACGCCGGATCCATGGATGAACAATCACAAGGAATGCAAGGGCCGCCCGTTACTCA
GTTCCAGCCACAGAAGGCATTACGGCCAGATATGGGCTATAATACTTTAGCCAACTTCCGAATAGAAAAG
AAAATTGGTCGTGGACAATTTAGTGAAGTTTATAGAGCATCCTGTCTCTTGGATGGAGTGCCGGTAGCGT
TAAAAAAAGTACAGATATTTGATTTAATGGATGCCAAAGCACGTGCTGATTGTATCAAAGAAATAGACCT
CCTTAAGCAACTCAACCACCCAAATGTAATTAAATACTATGCATCATTCATTGAGGATAATGAGCTGAAC
ATAGTTTTGGAGTTAGCAGATGCTGGTGACCTCTCCAGAATGATAAAGCACTTTAAGAAACAAAAGAGGC
TAATCCCTGAGAGAACCGTTTGGAAATACTTCGTTCAGCTCTGCAGTGCACTGGACCACATGCATTCTCG
AAGAGTCATGCACAGAGATATAAAACCAGCTAATGTGTTCATTACAGCCACTGGGGTAGTAAAACTCGGA
GACCTTGGGCTTGGTCGGTTTTTCAGCTCCAAAACCACAGCCGCACATTCTTTAGTGGGTACACCTTACT
ACATGTCTCCAGAGAGAATACATGAAAATGGATACAACTTCAAGTCTGACATCTGGTCTCTTGGCTGTCT
GCTATATGAGATGGCTGCACTGCAGAGTCCTTTCTACGGCGACAAGATGAACTTGTATTCTCTGTGTAAG
AAGATAGAGCAGTGTGACTACCCGCCTCTCCCGTCAGATCACTATTCGGAGGAGCTACGACAGCTAGTTA
ATATATGCATCAACCCAGATCCAGAGAAGCGACCCGACATCGCCTATGTTTATGATGTGGCAAAGAGGAT
GCATGCATGTACCGCAAGCACCTAACTCGAGCATGCATTCTAGAGGGCCCTATTCTATAGTGTCACCTAA
ATGCTAGAGCTCGCTGATCAGCCTCGACTGTGCCTTCTAGTTGCCAGCCATCTGTTGTTTGCCCCTCCCC
CGTGCCTTCCTTGACCCTGGAAGGTGCCACTCCCACTGTCCTTTCCTAATAAAATGAGGAAATTGCATCG
CATTGTCTGAGTAGGTGTCATTCTATTCTGGGGGGTGGGGTGGGGCAGGACAGCAAGGGGGAGGATTGGG
AAGACAATAGCAGGCATGCTGGGGATGCGGTGGGCTCTATGGCTTCTGAGGCGGAAAGAACCAGCTGGGG
CTCTAGGGGGTATCCCC
[124 nt withheld, positions 2188-2311]
C
[32 nt withheld, positions 2313-2344]
CA
[57 nt withheld, positions 2347-2403]
A
[49 nt withheld, positions 2405-2453]
CCTTTGACGTTGGAGTCCACGTTCTTT
[37 nt withheld, positions 2481-2517]
ACCCTATCTCGGTCTATTCTTTTGATTTATAAGGGATTTTGGGGATTTCGGCCTATTGGTTAAAAAATGA
GCTGATTTAACAAAAATTTAACGCGAATTAATTCTGTGGAATGTGTGTCAGTTAGGGTGTGGAAAGTCCC
CAGGCTCCCCAGGCAGGCAGAAGTATGCAAAGCATGCATCTCAATTAGTCAGCAACCAGGTGTGGAAAGT
CCCCAGGCTCCCCAGCAGGCAGAAGTATGCAAAGCATGCATCTCAATTAGTCAGCAACCATAGTCCCGCC
CCTAACTCCGCCCATCCCGCCCCTAACTCCGCCCAGTTCCGCCCATTCTCCGCCCCATGGCTGACTAATT
TTTTTTATTTATGCAGAGGCCGAGGCCGCCTCTGCCTCTGAGCTATTCCAGAAGTAGTGAGGAGGCTTTT
TTGGAGGCCTAGGCTTTTGCAAAAAGCTCCCGGGAGCTTGTATATCCATTTTCGGATCTGATCAAGAGAC
AGGATGAGGATCGTTTCGCATGATTGAACAAGATGGATTGCACGCAGGTTCTCCGGCCGCTTGGGTGGAG
AGGCTATTCGGCTATGACTGGGCACAACAGACAATCGGCTGCTCTGATGCCGCCGTGTTCCGGCTGTCAG
CGCAGGGGCGCCCGGTTCTTTTTGTCAAGACCGACCTGTCCGGTGCCCTGAATGAACTGCAGGACGAGGC
AGCGCGGCTATCGTGGCTGGCCACGACGGGCGTTCCTTGCGCAGCTGTGCTCGACGTTGTCACTGAAGCG
GGAAGGGACTGGCTGCTATTGGGCGAAGTGCCGGGGCAGGATCTCCTGTCATCTCACCTTGCTCCTGCCG
AGAAAGTATCCATCATGGCTGATGCAATGCGGCGGCTGCATACGCTTGATCCGGCTACCTGCCCATTCGA
CCACCAAGCGAAACATCGCATCGAGCGAGCACGTACTCGGATGGAAGCCGGTCTTGTCGATCAGGATGAT
CTGGACGAAGAGCATCAGGGGCTCGCGCCAGCCGAACTGTTCGCCAGGCTCAAGGCGCGCATGCCCGACG
GCGAGGATCTCGTCGTGACCCATGGCGATGCCTGCTTGCCGAATATCATGGTGGAAAATGGCCGCTTTTC
TGGATTCATCGACTGTGGCCGGCTGGGTGTGGCGGACCGCTATCAGGACATAGCGTTGGCTACCCGTGAT
ATTGCTGAAGAGCTTGGCGGCGAATGGGCTGACCGCTTCCTCGTGCTTTACGGTATCGCCGCTCCCGATT
CGCAGCGCATCGCCTTCTATCGCCTTCTTGACGAGTTCTTCTGAGCGGGACTCTGGGGTTCGAAATGACC
GACCAAGCGACGCCCAACCTGCCATCACGAGATTTCGATTCCACCGCCGCCTTCTATGAAAGGTTGGGCT
TCGGAATCGTTTTCCGGGACGCCGGCTGGATGATCCTCCAGCGCGGGGATCTCATGCTGGAGTTCTTCGC
CCACCCCAACTTGTTTATTGCAGCTTATAATGGTTACAAATAAAGCAATAGCATCACAAATTTCACAAAT
AAAGCATTTTTTTCACTGCATTCTAGTTGTGGTTTGTCCAAACTCATCAATGTATCTTATCATGTCTGTA
TACCGTCGACCTCTAGCTAGAGCTTGGCGTAATCATGGTCATAGCTGTTTCCTGTGTGAAATTGTTATCC
GCTCACAATTCCACACAACATACGAGCCGGAAGCATAAAGTGTAAAGCCTGGGGTGCCTAATGAGTGAGC
TAACTCACATTAATTGCGTTGCGCTCACTGCCCGCTTTCCAGTCGGGAAACCTGTCGTGCCAGCTGCATT
AATGAATCGGCCAACGCGCGGGGAGAGGCGGTTTGCGTATTGGGCGCTCTTCCGCTTCCTCGCTCACTGA
CTCGCTGCGCTCGGTCGTTCGGCTGCGGCGAGCGGTATCAGCTCACTCAAAGGCGGTAATACGGTTATCC
ACAGAATCAGGGGATAACGCAGGAAAGAACATGTGAGCAAAAGGCCAGCAAAAGGCCAGGAACCGTAAAA
AGGCCGCGTTGCTGGCGTTTTTCCATAGGCTCCGCCCCCCTGACGAGCATCACAAAAATCGACGCTCAAG
TCAGAGGTGGCGAAACCCGACAGGACTATAAAGATACCAGGCGTTTCCCCCTGGAAGCTCCCTCGTGCGC
TCTCCTGTTCCGACCCTGCCGCTTACCGGATACCTGTCCGCCTTTCTCCCTTCGGGAAGCGTGGCGCTTT
CTCAATGCTCACGCTGTAGGTATCTCAGTTCGGTGTAGGTCGTTCGCTCCAAGCTGGGCTGTGTGCACGA
ACCCCCCGTTCAGCCCGACCGCTGCGCCTTATCCGGTAACTATCGTCTTGAGTCCAACCCGGTAAGACAC
GACTTATCGCCACTGGCAGCAGCCACTGGTAACAGGATTAGCAGAGCGAGGTATGTAGGCGGTGCTACAG
AGTTCTTGAAGTGGTGGCCTAACTACGGCTACACTAGAAGGACAGTATTTGGTATCTGCGCTCTGCTGAA
GCCAGTTACCTTCGGAAAAAGAGTTGGTAGCTCTTGATCCGGCAAACAAACCACCGCTGGTAGCGGTGGT
TTTTTTGTTTGCAAGCAGCAGATTACGCGCAGAAAAAAAGGATCTCAAGAAGATCCTTTGATCTTTTCTA
CGGGGTCTGACGCTCAGTGGAACGAAAACTCACGTTAAGGGATTTTGGTCATGAGATTATCAAAAAGGAT
CTTCACCTAGATCCTTTTAAATTAAAAATGAAGTTTTAAATCAATCTAAAGTATATATGAGTAAACTTGG
TCTGACAGTTACCAATGCTTAATCAGTGAGGCACCTATCTCAGCGATCTGTCTATTTCGTTCATCCATAG
TTGCCTGACTCCCCGTCGTGTAGATAACTACGATACGGGAGGGCTTACCATCTGGCCCCAGTGCTGCAAT
GATACCGCGAGACCCACGCTCACCGGCTCCAGATTTATCAGCAATAAACCAGCCAGCCGGAAGGGCCGAG
CGCAGAAGTGGTCCTGCAACTTTATCCGCCTCCATCCAGTCTATTAATTGTTGCCGGGAAGCTAGAGTAA
GTAGTTCGCCAGTTAATAGTTTGCGCAACGTTGTTGCCATTGCTACAGGCATCGTGGTGTCACGCTCGTC
GTTTGGTATGGCTTCATTCAGCTCCGGTTCCCAACGATCAAGGCGAGTTACATGATCCCCCATGTTGTGC
AAAAAAGCGGTTAGCTCCTTCGGTCCTCCGATCGTTGTCAGAAGTAAGTTGGCCGCAGTGTTATCACTCA
TGGTTATGGCAGCACTGCATAATTCTCTTACTGTCATGCCATCCGTAAGATGCTTTTCTGTGACTGGTGA
GTACTCAACCAAGTCATTCTGAGAATAGTGTATGCGGCGACCGAGTTGCTCTTGCCCGGCGTCAATACGG
GATAATACCGCGCCACATAGCAGAACTTTAAAAGTGCTCATCATTGGAAAACGTTCTTCGGGGCGAAAAC
TCTCAAGGATCTTACCGCTGTTGAGATCCAGTTCGATGTAACCCACTCGTGCACCCAACTGATCTTCAGC
ATCTTTTACTTTCACCAGCGTTTCTGGGTGAGCAAAAACAGGAAGGCAAAATGCCGCAAAAAAGGGAATA
AGGGCGACACGGAAATGTTGAATACTCATACTCTTCCTTTTTCAATATTATTGAAGCATTTATCAGGGTT
ATTGTCTCATGAGCGGATACATATTTGAATGTATTTAGAAAAATAAACAAATAGGGGTTCCGCGCACATT
TCCCCGAAAAGTGCCACCTGACGTC
